>Addgene plasmid #231999 | pCMV mTagBFP2 | addgene full sequence | sequence record 464205 | Addgene NGS Result
TAGTTATTAATAGTAATCAATTACGGGGTCATTAGTTCATAGCCCATATATGGAGTTCCGCGTTACATAA
CTTACGGTAAATGGCCCGCCTGGCTGACCGCCCAACGACCCCCGCCCATTGACGTCAATAATGACGTATG
TTCCCATAGTAACGCCAATAGGGACTTTCCATTGACGTCAATGGGTGGAGTATTTACGGTAAACTGCCCA
CTTGGCAGTACATCAAGTGTATCATATGCCAAGTACGCCCCCTATTGACGTCAATGACGGTAAATGGCCC
GCCTGGCATTATGCCCAGTACATGACCTTATGGGACTTTCCTACTTGGCAGTACATCTACGTATTAGTCA
TCGCTATTACCATGGTGATGCGGTTTTGGCAGTACATCAATGGGCGTGGATAGCGGTTTGACTCACGGGG
ATTTCCAAGTCTCCACCCCATTGACGTCAATGGGAGTTTGTTTTGGCACCAAAATCAACGGGACTTTCCA
AAATGTCGTAACAACTCCGCCCCATTGACGCAAATGGGCGGTAGGCGTGTACGGTGGGAGGTCTATATAA
GCAGAGCTGGTTTAGTGAACCGTCAGATCCGCTAGCGCTACCGGTCGCCACCATGGTGTCTAAGGGCGAA
GAGCTGATTAAGGAGAACATGCACATGAAGCTGTACATGGAGGGCACCGTGGACAACCATCACTTCAAGT
GCACATCCGAGGGCGAAGGCAAGCCCTACGAGGGCACCCAGACCATGAGAATCAAGGTGGTCGAGGGCGG
CCCTCTCCCCTTCGCCTTCGACATCCTGGCTACTAGCTTCCTCTACGGCAGCAAGACCTTCATCAACCAC
ACCCAGGGCATCCCCGACTTCTTCAAGCAGTCCTTCCCTGAGGGCTTCACATGGGAGAGAGTCACCACAT
ACGAAGACGGGGGCGTGCTGACCGCTACCCAGGACACCAGCCTCCAGGACGGCTGCCTCATCTACAACGT
CAAGATCAGAGGGGTGAACTTCACATCCAACGGCCCTGTGATGCAGAAGAAAACACTCGGCTGGGAGGCC
TTCACCGAGACGCTGTACCCCGCTGACGGCGGCCTGGAAGGCAGAAACGACATGGCCCTGAAGCTCGTGG
GCGGGAGCCATCTGATCGCAAACGCCAAGACCACATATAGATCCAAGAAACCCGCTAAGAACCTCAAGAT
GCCTGGCGTCTACTATGTGGACTACAGACTGGAAAGAATCAAGGAGGCCAACAACGAGACCTACGTCGAG
CAGCACGAGGTGGCAGTGGCCAGATACTGCGACCTCCCTAGCAAACTGGGGCACAAGCTTAATTAAGGAT
CCACCGGATCTAGATAACTGATCATAATCAGCCATACCACATTTGTAGAGGTTTTACTTGCTTTAAAAAA
CCTCCCACACCTCCCCCTGAACCTGAAACATAAAATGAATGCAATTGTTGTTGTTAACTTGTTTATTGCA
GCTTATAATGGTTACAAATAAAGCAATAGCATCACAAATTTCACAAATAAAGCATTTTTTTCACTGCATT
CTAGTTGTGGTTTGTCCAAACTCATCAATGTATCTTAACGCGTAAATTGTAAGCGTTAATATTTTGTTAA
AATTCGCGTTAAATTTTTGTTAAATCAGCTCATTTTTTAACCAATAGGCCGAAATCGGCAAAATCCCTTA
TAAATCAAAAGAATAGACCGAGATAGGGT
[37 nt withheld, positions 1710-1746]
AAAGAACGTGGACTCCAACGTCAAAGG
[49 nt withheld, positions 1774-1822]
T
[91 nt withheld, positions 1824-1914]
G
[124 nt withheld, positions 1916-2039]
CAGGTGGCACTTTTCGGGGAAATGTGCGCGGAACCCCTATTTGTTTATTTTTCTAAATACATTCAAATAT
GTATCCGCTCATGAGACAATAACCCTGATAAATGCTTCAATAATATTGAAAAAGGAAGAGTCCTGAGGCG
GAAAGAACCAGCTGTGGAATGTGTGTCAGTTAGGGTGTGGAAAGTCCCCAGGCTCCCCAGCAGGCAGAAG
TATGCAAAGCATGCATCTCAATTAGTCAGCAACCAGGTGTGGAAAGTCCCCAGGCTCCCCAGCAGGCAGA
AGTATGCAAAGCATGCATCTCAATTAGTCAGCAACCATAGTCCCGCCCCTAACTCCGCCCATCCCGCCCC
TAACTCCGCCCAGTTCCGCCCATTCTCCGCCCCATGGCTGACTAATTTTTTTTATTTATGCAGAGGCCGA
GGCCGCCTCGGCCTCTGAGCTATTCCAGAAGTAGTGAGGAGGCTTTTTTGGAGGCCTAGGCTTTTGCAAA
GATCGATCAAGAGACAGGATGAGGATCGTTTCGCATGATTGAACAAGATGGATTGCACGCAGGTTCTCCG
GCCGCTTGGGTGGAGAGGCTATTCGGCTATGACTGGGCACAACAGACAATCGGCTGCTCTGATGCCGCCG
TGTTCCGGCTGTCAGCGCAGGGGCGCCCGGTTCTTTTTGTCAAGACCGACCTGTCCGGTGCCCTGAATGA
ACTGCAAGACGAGGCAGCGCGGCTATCGTGGCTGGCCACGACGGGCGTTCCTTGCGCAGCTGTGCTCGAC
GTTGTCACTGAAGCGGGAAGGGACTGGCTGCTATTGGGCGAAGTGCCGGGGCAGGATCTCCTGTCATCTC
ACCTTGCTCCTGCCGAGAAAGTATCCATCATGGCTGATGCAATGCGGCGGCTGCATACGCTTGATCCGGC
TACCTGCCCATTCGACCACCAAGCGAAACATCGCATCGAGCGAGCACGTACTCGGATGGAAGCCGGTCTT
GTCGATCAGGATGATCTGGACGAAGAGCATCAGGGGCTCGCGCCAGCCGAACTGTTCGCCAGGCTCAAGG
CGAGCATGCCCGACGGCGAGGATCTCGTCGTGACCCATGGCGATGCCTGCTTGCCGAATATCATGGTGGA
AAATGGCCGCTTTTCTGGATTCATCGACTGTGGCCGGCTGGGTGTGGCGGACCGCTATCAGGACATAGCG
TTGGCTACCCGTGATATTGCTGAAGAGCTTGGCGGCGAATGGGCTGACCGCTTCCTCGTGCTTTACGGTA
TCGCCGCTCCCGATTCGCAGCGCATCGCCTTCTATCGCCTTCTTGACGAGTTCTTCTGAGCGGGACTCTG
GGGTTCGAAATGACCGACCAAGCGACGCCCAACCTGCCATCACGAGATTTCGATTCCACCGCCGCCTTCT
ATGAAAGGTTGGGCTTCGGAATCGTTTTCCGGGACGCCGGCTGGATGATCCTCCAGCGCGGGGATCTCAT
GCTGGAGTTCTTCGCCCACCCTAGGGGGAGGCTAACTGAAACACGGAAGGAGACAATACCGGAAGGAACC
CGCGCTATGACGGCAATAAAAAGACAGAATAAAACGCACGGTGTTGGGTCGTTTGTTCATAAACGCGGGG
TTCGGTCCCAGGGCTGGCACTCTGTCGATACCCCACCGAGACCCCATTGGGGCCAATACGCCCGCGTTTC
TTCCTTTTCCCCACCCCACCCCCCAAGTTCGGGTGAAGGCCCAGGGCTCGCAGCCAACGTCGGGGCGGCA
GGCCCTGCCATAGCCTCAGGTTACTCATATATACTTTAGATTGATTTAAAACTTCATTTTTAATTTAAAA
GGATCTAGGTGAAGATCCTTTTTGATAATCTCATGACCAAAATCCCTTAACGTGAGTTTTCGTTCCACTG
AGCGTCAGACCCCGTAGAAAAGATCAAAGGATCTTCTTGAGATCCTTTTTTTCTGCGCGTAATCTGCTGC
TTGCAAACAAAAAAACCACCGCTACCAGCGGTGGTTTGTTTGCCGGATCAAGAGCTACCAACTCTTTTTC
CGAAGGTAACTGGCTTCAGCAGAGCGCAGATACCAAATACTGTTCTTCTAGTGTAGCCGTAGTTAGGCCA
CCACTTCAAGAACTCTGTAGCACCGCCTACATACCTCGCTCTGCTAATCCTGTTACCAGTGGCTGCTGCC
AGTGGCGATAAGTCGTGTCTTACCGGGTTGGACTCAAGACGATAGTTACCGGATAAGGCGCAGCGGTCGG
GCTGAACGGGGGGTTCGTGCACACAGCCCAGCTTGGAGCGAACGACCTACACCGAACTGAGATACCTACA
GCGTGAGCTATGAGAAAGCGCCACGCTTCCCGAAGGGAGAAAGGCGGACAGGTATCCGGTAAGCGGCAGG
GTCGGAACAGGAGAGCGCACGAGGGAGCTTCCAGGGGGAAACGCCTGGTATCTTTATAGTCCTGTCGGGT
TTCGCCACCTCTGACTTGAGCGTCGATTTTTGTGATGCTCGTCAGGGGGGCGGAGCCTATGGAAAAACGC
CAGCAACGCGGCCTTTTTACGGTTCCTGGCCTTTTGCTGGCCTTTTGCTCACATGTTCTTTCCTGCGTTA
TCCCCTGATTCTGTGGATAACCGTATTACCGCCATGCAT
Features (pLannotate 1.2.2; 13 found; start..end, strand, type, name):
     61..364     +  enhancer       CMV enhancer: human cytomegalovirus immediate early enhancer
    365..568     +  promoter       CMV promoter: human cytomegalovirus (CMV) immediate early promoter
    613..1323    +  CDS            mTagBFP2: mTagBFP2 is a basic (constitutively fluorescent) blue fluorescent protein published in 2011, derived from Entacmaea quadricolor. It is reported to be a very rapidly-maturing monomer with very low acid sensitivity.
   1349..1433    +  CDS            large T antigen (fragment): large T antigen from SV40 (simian virus 40)
   1456..1577    +  polyA_signal   SV40 poly(A) signal: SV40 polyadenylation signal
   1611..2039    -  rep_origin     f1 ori (sequence partly withheld): f1 bacteriophage origin of replication; arrow indicates direction of (+) strand synthesis
   2066..2170    +  promoter       AmpR promoter: bla
   2172..2529    +  promoter       SV40 promoter: SV40 enhancer and early promoter
   2564..3358    +  CDS            NeoR/KanR: aminoglycoside phosphotransferase from Tn5; aph(3')-II (or nptII); confers resistance to neomycin, kanamycin, and G418 (Geneticin®)
   3379..3531    +  CDS            ble (fragment): BLE_KLEPN - Experimental evidence at protein level: Swiss-Prot protein existence level 1. Binding protein with a strong affinity to the bleomycin family of antibiotics. Binds to CL990; an antimitotic-antibiotic compound. From Klebsiella pneumoniae.
   3590..3637    +  polyA_signal   HSV TK poly(A) signal: herpes simplex virus thymidine kinase polyadenylation signal (Cole and Stacy, 1985)
   3728..3744    -  polyA_signal   bGH poly(A) signal (fragment): bovine growth hormone polyadenylation signal
   3966..4554    +  rep_origin     ori: high-copy-number ColE1/pMB1/pBR322/pUC origin of replication
