[The description below was written by a language model from this plasmid's Addgene catalogue record and pLannotate feature annotations shown in this document.]
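Description:
pCMV mTagBFP2 is a mammalian expression plasmid built on the pEGFP-C1 backbone, in which the blue fluorescent protein mTagBFP2 was introduced by Gibson cloning; the feature table shows no EGFP, so mTagBFP2 appears to occupy its place. The sequenced record is about 4.7 kb. The mTagBFP2 coding sequence, a synthetic, rapidly maturing monomeric blue fluorescent protein derived from an Entacmaea quadricolor protein, sits directly downstream of the human cytomegalovirus immediate early enhancer and promoter and is followed by an SV40 polyadenylation signal, giving strong constitutive expression after transfection into mammalian cells. No fusion partner is annotated in the feature table. The catalogue entry lists a CHMP2B gene link, but no CHMP2B sequence appears among the annotated features, so the plasmid appears to express the fluorescent protein alone.

Propagation in E. coli relies on a high-copy ColE1/pUC-type origin, and an f1 origin is also present, which allows single-stranded DNA production. A single Tn5 aminoglycoside phosphotransferase (NeoR/KanR) gene serves both hosts: a bacterial bla promoter drives it for kanamycin selection in bacteria, while the adjacent SV40 enhancer/early promoter drives it in mammalian cells for G418 selection, with an HSV TK polyadenylation signal terminating the transcript. The short large T antigen, ble and bGH poly(A) fragments annotated are likely backbone remnants or partial sequence matches rather than functional elements.

The record does not state a specific purpose. The plasmid was deposited with a study of alpha-synuclein aggregates and ESCRT-III, and a vector of this design would typically serve as a blue fluorescent transfection marker or an untagged-fluorophore control for mTagBFP2 fusion constructs.
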