Addgene plasmid #231999: pCMV mTagBFP2
Depositing lab: Franz-Ulrich Hartl. Publication: alpha-Synuclein aggregates inhibit ESCRT-III through sequestration and collateral degradation. Sitron CS, Trinkaus VA, Galesic A, Garhammer M, Yuste-Checa P, Dransfeld U, Feigenbutz D, Zhang J, Ivashko L, Dudanova I, Harper JW, Hartl FU. Mol Cell. 2025 Sep 18;85(18):3505-3523.e17. doi: 10.1016/j.molcel.2025.08.022. Epub 2025 Sep 10. PubMed 40934925.
Backbone
  Vector backbone: pEGFP-C1
  Backbone size w/o insert (bp): 4700
  Vector type: Mammalian Expression
  Selectable markers: Neomycin (select with G418)
Growth in bacteria
  Bacterial resistance: Kanamycin, 50 μg/mL
  Growth temperature: 37°C
  Growth strain: DH5alpha
  Copy number: High Copy
Gene/Insert
  Gene/Insert name: mTagBFP2
  Species: Synthetic
  Entrez Gene: CHMP2B (a.k.a. ALS17, CHMP2.5, DMT1, FTDALS7, VPS2-2, VPS2B)
  Cloning method: Gibson Cloning
Depositor comments: Please visit https://doi.org/10.1101/2025.01.13.632710 for bioRxiv preprint.
How to cite: pCMV mTagBFP2 was a gift from Franz-Ulrich Hartl (Addgene plasmid # 231999 ; http://n2t.net/addgene:231999 ; RRID:Addgene_231999)
